Addgene plasmid #229056: pU6-RanCas13b-non-targeting (pJK6)
Purpose: (Empty Backbone) Cloning backbone for RanCas13b crRNA (U6 promoter)
Depositing lab: S Chul Kwon. Depositing organization: University of Hong Kong. Publication: Cytosolic CRISPR RNAs for efficient application of RNA-targeting CRISPR-Cas systems. Cheng ECK, Lam JKC, Kwon SC. EMBO Rep. 2025 Feb 26. doi: 10.1038/s44319-025-00399-4. PubMed 40011676.
Backbone
  Vector backbone: pUC19
  Vector type: Mammalian Expression, CRISPR
Growth in bacteria
  Bacterial resistance: Ampicillin, 100 μg/mL
  Growth temperature: 37°C
  Growth strain: DH5alpha
  Copy number: High Copy
Gene/Insert
  Gene/Insert name: None
Terms and licenses: Academic/Nonprofit Terms; Industry Terms: Not Available to Industry
Depositor comments: Use BbsI to insert the spacer sequence. Please visit https://doi.org/10.1101/2024.09.18.613662 for bioRxiv preprint.
How to cite: pU6-RanCas13b-non-targeting (pJK6) was a gift from S Chul Kwon (Addgene plasmid # 229056 ; http://n2t.net/addgene:229056 ; RRID:Addgene_229056)
