[The description below was written by a language model from this plasmid's Addgene catalogue record and pLannotate feature annotations shown in this document.]
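Description:
pU6-RanCas13b-non-targeting (pJK6) is a small (about 3 kb) pUC19-derived plasmid that serves as a cloning backbone for expressing CRISPR RNAs for RanCas13b, an RNA-targeting Cas13b effector, in mammalian cells. It is propagated in E. coli as a high-copy plasmid through the ColE1/pUC origin of replication and is selected with ampicillin through the β-lactamase gene and its native promoter. The remaining annotated bacterial elements (fragments of lacZα, lacI, rop and bom, plus the lac promoter, lac operator and CAP binding site) are remnants of the pUC19 scaffold. The crRNA cassette sits within the former lacZα/multiple cloning region, so these elements have no designed role in the payload.

The functional unit is a human U6 promoter, an RNA polymerase III promoter commonly used to drive short, defined, non-polyadenylated transcripts such as guide RNAs. The roughly 120 nt between the U6 promoter and the lac operator is not annotated in the feature table. From the catalogue entry, this stretch presumably holds the crRNA cassette, but the record does not detail the direct repeat or the terminator. No gene insert is listed. As the name indicates, the plasmid as supplied is non-targeting, and the depositor notes that BbsI, a type IIS enzyme, is used to insert a spacer of choice. The plasmid carries neither a Cas13b coding sequence nor a mammalian selection marker, so the effector has to be supplied from a separate construct. It can be used either as the parent for building targeting crRNA plasmids or, unmodified, as a non-targeting control in RanCas13b RNA-targeting experiments. It was deposited with a study on improving crRNA design for RNA-targeting CRISPR-Cas systems.
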