Features (pLannotate 1.2.2; 11 found; start..end, strand, type, name):
    183..771     -  rep_origin     ori: high-copy-number ColE1/pMB1/pBR322/pUC origin of replication
    942..1802    -  CDS            AmpR: β-lactamase; bla; confers resistance to ampicillin, carbenicillin, and related antibiotics
   1803..1907    -  promoter       AmpR promoter: bla
   2002..2037    +  CDS            rop (fragment): Rop protein, which maintains plasmids at low copy number; rop
   2139..2238    +  misc_feature   bom (fragment): basis of mobility region from pBR322
   2244..2401    -  CDS            lacZα (fragment): LacZα fragment of β-galactosidase; lacZ fragment
   2404..2644    +  promoter       U6 promoter: RNA polymerase III promoter for human U6 snRNA
   2768..2784    -  protein_bind   lac operator: The lac repressor binds to the lac operator to inhibit transcription in E. coli. This inhibition can be relieved by adding lactose or isopropyl-β-D-thiogalactopyranoside (IPTG). lac repressor encoded by lacI
   2792..2822    -  promoter       lac promoter: promoter for the E. coli lac operon
   2837..2858    -  protein_bind   CAP binding site: CAP binding activates transcription in the presence of cAMP. E. coli catabolite activator protein
   2871..2963    -  CDS            lacI (fragment): lac repressor; lacI; The lac repressor binds to the lac operator to inhibit transcription in E. coli. This inhibition can be relieved by adding lactose or isopropyl-β-D-thiogalactopyranoside (IPTG).
>Addgene plasmid #229056 | pU6-RanCas13b-non-targeting (pJK6) | addgene full sequence | sequence record 455013 | Addgene NGS Result
TCTTCCGCTTCCTCGCTCACTGACTCGCTGCGCTCGGTCGTTCGGCTGCGGCGAGCGGTATCAGCTCACT
CAAAGGCGGTAATACGGTTATCCACAGAATCAGGGGATAACGCAGGAAAGAACATGTGAGCAAAAGGCCA
GCAAAAGGCCAGGAACCGTAAAAAGGCCGCGTTGCTGGCGTTTTTCCATAGGCTCCGCCCCCCTGACGAG
CATCACAAAAATCGACGCTCAAGTCAGAGGTGGCGAAACCCGACAGGACTATAAAGATACCAGGCGTTTC
CCCCTGGAAGCTCCCTCGTGCGCTCTCCTGTTCCGACCCTGCCGCTTACCGGATACCTGTCCGCCTTTCT
CCCTTCGGGAAGCGTGGCGCTTTCTCATAGCTCACGCTGTAGGTATCTCAGTTCGGTGTAGGTCGTTCGC
TCCAAGCTGGGCTGTGTGCACGAACCCCCCGTTCAGCCCGACCGCTGCGCCTTATCCGGTAACTATCGTC
TTGAGTCCAACCCGGTAAGACACGACTTATCGCCACTGGCAGCAGCCACTGGTAACAGGATTAGCAGAGC
GAGGTATGTAGGCGGTGCTACAGAGTTCTTGAAGTGGTGGCCTAACTACGGCTACACTAGAAGAACAGTA
TTTGGTATCTGCGCTCTGCTGAAGCCAGTTACCTTCGGAAAAAGAGTTGGTAGCTCTTGATCCGGCAAAC
AAACCACCGCTGGTAGCGGTGGTTTTTTTGTTTGCAAGCAGCAGATTACGCGCAGAAAAAAAGGATCTCA
AGAAGATCCTTTGATCTTTTCTACGGGGTCTGACGCTCAGTGGAACGAAAACTCACGTTAAGGGATTTTG
GTCATGAGATTATCAAAAAGGATCTTCACCTAGATCCTTTTAAATTAAAAATGAAGTTTTAAATCAATCT
AAAGTATATATGAGTAAACTTGGTCTGACAGTTACCAATGCTTAATCAGTGAGGCACCTATCTCAGCGAT
CTGTCTATTTCGTTCATCCATAGTTGCCTGACTCCCCGTCGTGTAGATAACTACGATACGGGAGGGCTTA
CCATCTGGCCCCAGTGCTGCAATGATACCGCGAGACCCACGCTCACCGGCTCCAGATTTATCAGCAATAA
ACCAGCCAGCCGGAAGGGCCGAGCGCAGAAGTGGTCCTGCAACTTTATCCGCCTCCATCCAGTCTATTAA
TTGTTGCCGGGAAGCTAGAGTAAGTAGTTCGCCAGTTAATAGTTTGCGCAACGTTGTTGCCATTGCTACA
GGCATCGTGGTGTCACGCTCGTCGTTTGGTATGGCTTCATTCAGCTCCGGTTCCCAACGATCAAGGCGAG
TTACATGATCCCCCATGTTGTGCAAAAAAGCGGTTAGCTCCTTCGGTCCTCCGATCGTTGTCAGAAGTAA
GTTGGCCGCAGTGTTATCACTCATGGTTATGGCAGCACTGCATAATTCTCTTACTGTCATGCCATCCGTA
AGATGCTTTTCTGTGACTGGTGAGTACTCAACCAAGTCATTCTGAGAATAGTGTATGCGGCGACCGAGTT
GCTCTTGCCCGGCGTCAATACGGGATAATACCGCGCCACATAGCAGAACTTTAAAAGTGCTCATCATTGG
AAAACGTTCTTCGGGGCGAAAACTCTCAAGGATCTTACCGCTGTTGAGATCCAGTTCGATGTAACCCACT
CGTGCACCCAACTGATCTTCAGCATCTTTTACTTTCACCAGCGTTTCTGGGTGAGCAAAAACAGGAAGGC
AAAATGCCGCAAAAAAGGGAATAAGGGCGACACGGAAATGTTGAATACTCATACTCTTCCTTTTTCAATA
TTATTGAAGCATTTATCAGGGTTATTGTCTCATGAGCGGATACATATTTGAATGTATTTAGAAAAATAAA
CAAATAGGGGTTCCGCGCACATTTCCCCGAAAAGTGCCACCTGACGTCTAAGAAACCATTATTATCATGA
CATTAACCTATAAAAATAGGCGTATCACGAGGCCCTTTCGTCTCGCGCGTTTCGGTGATGACGGTGAAAA
CCTCTGACACATGCAGCTCCCGGAGACGGTCACAGCTTGTCTGTAAGCGGATGCCGGGAGCAGACAAGCC
CGTCAGGGCGCGTCAGCGGGTGTTGGCGGGTGTCGGGGCTGGCTTAACTATGCGGCATCAGAGCAGATTG
TACTGAGAGTGCACCATATGCGGTGTGAAATACCGCACAGATGCGTAAGGAGAAAATACCGCATCAGGCG
CCATTCGCCATTCAGGCTGCGCAACTGTTGGGAAGGGCGATCGGTGCGGGCCTCTTCGCTATTACGCCAG
CTGGCGAAAGGGGGATGTGCTGCAAGGCGATTAAGTTGGGTAACGCCAGGGTTTTCCCAGTCACGACGTT
GTAAAACGACGGCCAGTGAATTCGAGGGCCTATTTCCCATGATTCCTTCATATTTGCATATACGATACAA
GGCTGTTAGAGAGATAATTGGAATTAATTTGACTGTAAACACAAAGATATTAGTACAAAATACGTGACGT
AGAAAGTAATAATTTCTTGGGTAGTTTGCAGTTTTAAAATTATGTTTTAAAATGGACTATCATATGCTTA
CCGTAACTTGAAAGTATTTCGATTTCTTGGCTTTATATATCTTGTGGAAAGGACGAAACACCGATGTCTT
CGATATTCAAGCGTCGGAAGACAAGTTGGGACTGCTCTCACTTTGAAGGGTATTCACAACTTTTTAAGCT
TGGCGTAATCATGGTCATAGCTGTTTCCTGTGTGAAATTGTTATCCGCTCACAATTCCACACAACATACG
AGCCGGAAGCATAAAGTGTAAAGCCTGGGGTGCCTAATGAGTGAGCTAACTCACATTAATTGCGTTGCGC
TCACTGCCCGCTTTCCAGTCGGGAAACCTGTCGTGCCAGCTGCATTAATGAATCGGCCAACGCGCGGGGA
GAGGCGGTTTGCGTATTGGGCGC
